Addgene plasmid #227138: pGL4_EGR1p-BC1484-luc2
Purpose: Barcoded assay, MAPK sensor; barcode BC1484
Depositing lab: Michael Wehr. Depositing organization: Systasy Bioscience GmbH. Publication: Polypharmacological profiling across protein target families and cellular pathways using the multiplexed cell-based assay platform safetyProfiler reveals efficacy, potency and side effects of drugs. Popovic L, Brankatschk B, Palladino G, Rossner MJ, Wehr MC. Biomed Pharmacother. 2024 Nov;180:117523. doi: 10.1016/j.biopha.2024.117523. Epub 2024 Oct 14. PubMed 39405910.
Backbone
  Vector backbone: pGL4
  Vector type: Mammalian Expression
Growth in bacteria
  Bacterial resistance: Ampicillin, 100 μg/mL
  Growth temperature: 37°C
  Growth strain: DH5alpha
  Copy number: High Copy
Gene/Insert
  Gene/Insert name: EGR1 promoter driving barcode 1484 and a luciferase reporter gene
  Species: Synthetic
  Cloning method: Gateway Cloning
Terms and licenses: Academic/Nonprofit Terms; Industry Terms: Not Available to Industry
How to cite: pGL4_EGR1p-BC1484-luc2 was a gift from Michael Wehr (Addgene plasmid # 227138 ; http://n2t.net/addgene:227138 ; RRID:Addgene_227138)
