[The description below was written by a language model from this plasmid's Addgene catalogue record and pLannotate feature annotations shown in this document.]
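Description:
pGL4_EGR1p-BC1484-luc2 is a 7.4 kb mammalian reporter plasmid built on the pGL4 luciferase backbone and assembled by Gateway cloning. It is propagated in E. coli at high copy from a ColE1/pUC-type origin under ampicillin selection (AmpR). It also carries an SV40 enhancer/early promoter driving hygromycin B phosphotransferase with a synthetic poly(A) signal, which would allow selection of stably transfected mammalian cells.

The payload is a pathway sensor in which the EGR1 promoter, an immediate-early promoter responsive to MAPK signalling, drives a transcript containing a unique sequence barcode (BC1484) followed by the synthetic firefly luciferase gene luc2. The annotation does not label the promoter or barcode directly. By position, the unannotated stretch between the attB4 and attB3 sites probably holds the EGR1 promoter, and the short segment between attB3 and attB2, flanked by opposing T3 and T7 promoter sequences, probably holds the barcode; this assignment is an inference. The arrangement of attB1, attB4, attB3 and attB2 sites suggests a multi-fragment Gateway assembly, and a short moxGFP-like fragment called between attB1 and attB4 is likely a cloning remnant or spurious match.

The luciferase coding sequence is fused to hCL1 and hPEST degradation sequences, which shorten reporter half-life so that signal follows changes in promoter activity more closely, and it ends in an SV40 poly(A) signal. An upstream synthetic poly(A) signal and RNA polymerase II pause site, standard pGL4 elements, reduce read-through background.

The plasmid is intended for multiplexed cell-based assays in which barcoded transcripts from many pathway sensors are read out together, here reporting MAPK activity for drug profiling, with luciferase as an additional readout.
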