Features (pLannotate 1.2.2; 21 found; start..end, strand, type, name):
     47..71      +  protein_bind   attB1: mutant version of attB; recombination site for the Gateway® BP reaction BP Clonase™
     72..290     +  CDS            moxGFP (fragment): moxGFP is a basic (constitutively fluorescent) green fluorescent protein published in 2015, derived from Aequorea victoria. It is reported to be a rapidly-maturing monomer.
    272..292     -  protein_bind   attB4: mutant version of attB; core recombination site for the Gateway® BP reaction BP Clonase™
   1249..1269    +  protein_bind   attB3: mutant version of attB; core recombination site for the Gateway® BP reaction BP Clonase™
   1296..1314    +  promoter       T3 promoter: promoter for bacteriophage T3 RNA polymerase
   1378..1396    -  promoter       T7 promoter: promoter for bacteriophage T7 RNA polymerase
   1423..1443    -  protein_bind   attB2: mutant version of attB; core recombination site for the Gateway® BP reaction BP Clonase™
   1508..3160    +  CDS            luciferase: firefly luciferase synthetic luc2 version of the luciferase gene
   3164..3211    +  CDS            hCL1: non-ORF yeast peptide conferring ubiquitin-dependent degradation human codon-optimized
   3218..3334    +  CDS            hPEST: PEST degradation sequence from mouse ornithine decarboxylase human codon-optimized
   3383..3504    -  polyA_signal   SV40 poly(A) signal: SV40 polyadenylation signal
   3530..3661    -  CDS            LT_SV40 (fragment): Experimental evidence at protein level: Swiss-Prot protein existence level 1. Isoform 17kT antigen targets host RBL2 for degradation and promotes cell proliferation. Transactivates host cyclin A promoter through its J domain. From Simian virus 40 (SV40).
   3698..4055    +  promoter       SV40 promoter: SV40 enhancer and early promoter
   4086..5123    +  CDS            HygR: hygromycin B phosphotransferase confers resistance to hygromycin
   5147..5195    +  polyA_signal   poly(A) signal: synthetic polyadenylation signal
   5211..5342    +  CDS            TcR (fragment): tetracycline efflux protein; tet; confers resistance to tetracycline
   5522..6110    -  rep_origin     ori: high-copy-number ColE1/pMB1/pBR322/pUC origin of replication
   6310..7170    -  CDS            AmpR: β-lactamase confers resistance to ampicillin, carbenicillin, and related antibiotics
   7171..7212    -  promoter       AmpR promoter (fragment): bla
   7275..7323    +  polyA_signal   poly(A) signal: synthetic polyadenylation signal
   7337..7428    +  misc_feature   pause site: RNA polymerase II transcriptional pause signal from the human α2 globin gene
>Addgene plasmid #227138 | pGL4_EGR1p-BC1484-luc2 | addgene full sequence | sequence record 455220 | Addgene NGS Result
GGCCTAACTGGCCGGTACCTGAGCTCGCTAGCCTCGAGGATATCAAACAAGTTTGTACAAAAAAGCAGGC
TATGGTGAGCAAGGGCGAGGAGCTGTTCACCGGGGTGGTGCCCATCCTGGTCGAGCTGGACGGCGACGTA
AACGGCCACAAGTTCAGCGTGTCCGGCGAGGGCGAGGGCGATGCCACCTACGGCAAGCTGACCCTGAAGT
TCATCTGCACCACCGGCAAGCTGCCCGTGCCCTGGCCCACCCTCGTGACCACCCTGACCTACAACTTTTC
TATACAAAGTTGAGACACCGTGCCATAGATCGAGGCCCGGGGTCAAGGCCCCGCCTCTCCTGGGCGGCCC
CTGCCCAGGCGGGCCCAGCCGCTCCTCCCCCGCACTCCCGGTTCGCTCTCACGGTCCCTGAGGTGGGCGG
GCGGGCCCTGGATGACAGCGATAGAACCCCGGCCCGACTCGCCCTCGCCCCCGCTCTGGGTCTGGGCTTC
CCCAGCCTAGTTCACGCCTAGGAGCCGCCTGAGCAGCCGCGCGCCCAGCGCCACACGCCACGAGCCCTCC
CCGCCTGGGCGTCCCCGGATCCCGCGAGCGCTCGGGCTCCCGGCTTGGAACCAGGGAGGAGGGAGGGAGC
GAGGGAGCAACCAGCTGCGACCCGGAAATGCCATATAAGGAGCAGGAAGGATCCCCCGCCGGAACAACCC
TTATTTGGGCAGCACCTTATTTGGAGTGGCCCGATATGGCCCGGCCGCTTCCGGCTCTGGGAGGAGGGAA
GAAGGCGGAGGGAGGGGCAACGCGGGAACTCCGGAGCTGCGCGGGTCCCGGAGGCCCCGGCGGCGGCTAG
AGCTCTAGGCTTCCCCGAAGCCTGGGCGCCTGGGATGCGGGCGCGGGCGCGGGCCCTAGGGTGCAGGATG
GAGGTGCCGGGCGCTGTCGGATGGGGGGCTTCACGTCGCTCCGGGTCCTCCCGGCCGGTCCTGCCATATT
AGGGCTTCCTGCTTCCCATATATGGCCATGTACGTCACGACGGAGGCGGACCCGTGCCGTTCCAGACCCT
TCAAATAGAGGCGGATCCGGGGAGTCGCGAGAGATCCCAGCGCGCAGAACTTGGGGAGCCGCCGCCGCCA
TCCGCCGCCGCAGCCAGCTTCCGCCGCCGCAGGACCGGCCCCTGCCCCAGCCTCCGCAGCCGCGGCGCGT
CCACGCCCGCCCGCGCCCAGGGCGAGTCGGGGTCGCCGCCTGCACGCTTCTCAGTGTTCAACTTTGTATA
ATAAAGTTGAGCTAGTTGCTAAGTCTGCCGAGTAGAATTAACCCTCACTAAAGGGTAGGTGACACTATTA
CTCTTTTTACTTACCTTTAGAGCCTCTCTTTTTACTTACTACTTACTCCTATAGTGAGTCGTATTAGTAG
ACGCGAGTCAATGCATGTACGACAGCTTTCTTGTACAAAGTGGTTCGATATCAAGATCTGGCCTCGGCGG
CCAAGCTTGGCAATCCGGTACTGTTGGTAAAGCCACCATGGAAGATGCCAAAAACATTAAGAAGGGCCCA
GCGCCATTCTACCCACTCGAAGACGGGACCGCCGGCGAGCAGCTGCACAAAGCCATGAAGCGCTACGCCC
TGGTGCCCGGCACCATCGCCTTTACCGACGCACATATCGAGGTGGACATTACCTACGCCGAGTACTTCGA
GATGAGCGTTCGGCTGGCAGAAGCTATGAAGCGCTATGGGCTGAATACAAACCATCGGATCGTGGTGTGC
AGCGAGAATAGCTTGCAGTTCTTCATGCCCGTGTTGGGTGCCCTGTTCATCGGTGTGGCTGTGGCCCCAG
CTAACGACATCTACAACGAGCGCGAGCTGCTGAACAGCATGGGCATCAGCCAGCCCACCGTCGTATTCGT
GAGCAAGAAAGGGCTGCAAAAGATCCTCAACGTGCAAAAGAAGCTACCGATCATACAAAAGATCATCATC
ATGGATAGCAAGACCGACTACCAGGGCTTCCAAAGCATGTACACCTTCGTGACTTCCCATTTGCCACCCG
GCTTCAACGAGTACGACTTCGTGCCCGAGAGCTTCGACCGGGACAAAACCATCGCCCTGATCATGAACAG
TAGTGGCAGTACCGGATTGCCCAAGGGCGTAGCCCTACCGCACCGCACCGCTTGTGTCCGATTCAGTCAT
GCCCGCGACCCCATCTTCGGCAACCAGATCATCCCCGACACCGCTATCCTCAGCGTGGTGCCATTTCACC
ACGGCTTCGGCATGTTCACCACGCTGGGCTACTTGATCTGCGGCTTTCGGGTCGTGCTCATGTACCGCTT
CGAGGAGGAGCTATTCTTGCGCAGCTTGCAAGACTATAAGATTCAATCTGCCCTGCTGGTGCCCACACTA
TTTAGCTTCTTCGCTAAGAGCACTCTCATCGACAAGTACGACCTAAGCAACTTGCACGAGATCGCCAGCG
GCGGGGCGCCGCTCAGCAAGGAGGTAGGTGAGGCCGTGGCCAAACGCTTCCACCTACCAGGCATCCGCCA
GGGCTACGGCCTGACAGAAACAACCAGCGCCATTCTGATCACCCCCGAAGGGGACGACAAGCCTGGCGCA
GTAGGCAAGGTGGTGCCCTTCTTCGAGGCTAAGGTGGTGGACTTGGACACCGGTAAGACACTGGGTGTGA
ACCAGCGCGGCGAGCTGTGCGTCCGTGGCCCCATGATCATGAGCGGCTACGTTAACAACCCCGAGGCTAC
AAACGCTCTCATCGACAAGGACGGCTGGCTGCACAGCGGCGACATCGCCTACTGGGACGAGGACGAGCAC
TTCTTCATCGTGGACCGGCTGAAGAGCCTGATCAAATACAAGGGCTACCAGGTAGCCCCAGCCGAACTGG
AGAGCATCCTGCTGCAACACCCCAACATCTTCGACGCCGGGGTCGCCGGCCTGCCCGACGACGATGCCGG
CGAGCTGCCCGCCGCAGTCGTCGTGCTGGAACACGGTAAAACCATGACCGAGAAGGAGATCGTGGACTAT
GTGGCCAGCCAGGTTACAACCGCCAAGAAGCTGCGCGGTGGTGTTGTGTTCGTGGACGAGGTGCCTAAAG
GACTGACCGGCAAGTTGGACGCCCGCAAGATCCGCGAGATTCTCATTAAGGCCAAGAAGGGCGGCAAGAT
CGCCGTGTAATCTGCTTGCAAGAACTGGTTCAGTAGCTTAAGCCACTTTGTGATCCACCTTAACAGCCAC
GGCTTCCCTCCCGAGGTGGAGGAGCAGGCCGCCGGCACCCTGCCCATGAGCTGCGCCCAGGAGAGCGGCA
TGGATAGACACCCTGCTGCTTGCGCCAGCGCCAGGATCAACGTCTAACTGCAGTCTAGAGTCGGGGCGGC
CGGCCGCTTCGAGCAGACATGATAAGATACATTGATGAGTTTGGACAAACCACAACTAGAATGCAGTGAA
AAAAATGCTTTATTTGTGAAATTTGTGATGCTATTGCTTTATTTGTAACCATTATAAGCTGCAATAAACA
AGTTAACAACAACAATTGCATTCATTTTATGTTTCAGGTTCAGGGGGAGGTGTGGGAGGTTTTTTAAAGC
AAGTAAAACCTCTACAAATGTGGTAAAATCGATAAGGATCCGTTTGCGTATTGGGCGCTCTTCCGCTGAT
CTGCGCAGCACCATGGCCTGAAATAACCTCTGAAAGAGGAACTTGGTTAGCTACCTTCTGAGGCGGAAAG
AACCAGCTGTGGAATGTGTGTCAGTTAGGGTGTGGAAAGTCCCCAGGCTCCCCAGCAGGCAGAAGTATGC
AAAGCATGCATCTCAATTAGTCAGCAACCAGGTGTGGAAAGTCCCCAGGCTCCCCAGCAGGCAGAAGTAT
GCAAAGCATGCATCTCAATTAGTCAGCAACCATAGTCCCGCCCCTAACTCCGCCCATCCCGCCCCTAACT
CCGCCCAGTTCCGCCCATTCTCCGCCCCATGGCTGACTAATTTTTTTTATTTATGCAGAGGCCGAGGCCG
CCTCTGCCTCTGAGCTATTCCAGAAGTAGTGAGGAGGCTTTTTTGGAGGCCTAGGCTTTTGCAAAAAGCT
CGATTCTTCTGACACTAGCGCCACCATGAAGAAGCCCGAACTCACCGCTACCAGCGTTGAAAAATTTCTC
ATCGAGAAGTTCGACAGTGTGAGCGACCTGATGCAGTTGTCGGAGGGCGAAGAGAGCCGAGCCTTCAGCT
TCGATGTCGGCGGACGCGGCTATGTACTGCGGGTGAATAGCTGCGCTGATGGCTTCTACAAAGACCGCTA
CGTGTACCGCCACTTCGCCAGCGCTGCACTACCCATCCCCGAAGTGTTGGACATCGGCGAGTTCAGCGAG
AGCCTGACATACTGCATCAGTAGACGCGCCCAAGGCGTTACTCTCCAAGACCTCCCCGAAACAGAGCTGC
CTGCTGTGTTACAGCCTGTCGCCGAAGCTATGGATGCTATTGCCGCCGCCGACCTCAGTCAAACCAGCGG
CTTCGGCCCATTCGGGCCCCAAGGCATCGGCCAGTACACAACCTGGCGGGATTTCATTTGCGCCATTGCT
GATCCCCATGTCTACCACTGGCAGACCGTGATGGACGACACCGTGTCCGCCAGCGTAGCTCAAGCCCTGG
ACGAACTGATGCTGTGGGCCGAAGACTGTCCCGAGGTGCGCCACCTCGTCCATGCCGACTTCGGCAGCAA
CAACGTCCTGACCGACAACGGCCGCATCACCGCCGTAATCGACTGGTCCGAAGCTATGTTCGGGGACAGT
CAGTACGAGGTGGCCAACATCTTCTTCTGGCGGCCCTGGCTGGCTTGCATGGAGCAGCAGACTCGCTACT
TCGAGCGCCGGCATCCCGAGCTGGCCGGCAGCCCTCGTCTGCGAGCCTACATGCTGCGCATCGGCCTGGA
TCAGCTCTACCAGAGCCTCGTGGACGGCAACTTCGACGATGCTGCCTGGGCTCAAGGCCGCTGCGATGCC
ATCGTCCGCAGCGGGGCCGGCACCGTCGGTCGCACACAAATCGCTCGCCGGAGCGCAGCCGTATGGACCG
ACGGCTGCGTCGAGGTGCTGGCCGACAGCGGCAACCGCCGGCCCAGTACACGACCGCGCGCTAAGGAGGT
AGGTCGAGTTTAAACTCTAGAACCGGTCATGGCCGCAATAAAATATCTTTATTTTCATTACATCTGTGTG
TTGGTTTTTTGTGTGTTCGAACTAGATGCTGTCGACCGATGCCCTTGAGAGCCTTCAACCCAGTCAGCTC
CTTCCGGTGGGCGCGGGGCATGACTATCGTCGCCGCACTTATGACTGTCTTCTTTATCATGCAACTCGTA
GGACAGGTGCCGGCAGCGCTCTTCCGCTTCCTCGCTCACTGACTCGCTGCGCTCGGTCGTTCGGCTGCGG
CGAGCGGTATCAGCTCACTCAAAGGCGGTAATACGGTTATCCACAGAATCAGGGGATAACGCAGGAAAGA
ACATGTGAGCAAAAGGCCAGCAAAAGGCCAGGAACCGTAAAAAGGCCGCGTTGCTGGCGTTTTTCCATAG
GCTCCGCCCCCCTGACGAGCATCACAAAAATCGACGCTCAAGTCAGAGGTGGCGAAACCCGACAGGACTA
TAAAGATACCAGGCGTTTCCCCCTGGAAGCTCCCTCGTGCGCTCTCCTGTTCCGACCCTGCCGCTTACCG
GATACCTGTCCGCCTTTCTCCCTTCGGGAAGCGTGGCGCTTTCTCATAGCTCACGCTGTAGGTATCTCAG
TTCGGTGTAGGTCGTTCGCTCCAAGCTGGGCTGTGTGCACGAACCCCCCGTTCAGCCCGACCGCTGCGCC
TTATCCGGTAACTATCGTCTTGAGTCCAACCCGGTAAGACACGACTTATCGCCACTGGCAGCAGCCACTG
GTAACAGGATTAGCAGAGCGAGGTATGTAGGCGGTGCTACAGAGTTCTTGAAGTGGTGGCCTAACTACGG
CTACACTAGAAGAACAGTATTTGGTATCTGCGCTCTGCTGAAGCCAGTTACCTTCGGAAAAAGAGTTGGT
AGCTCTTGATCCGGCAAACAAACCACCGCTGGTAGCGGTGGTTTTTTTGTTTGCAAGCAGCAGATTACGC
GCAGAAAAAAAGGATCTCAAGAAGATCCTTTGATCTTTTCTACGGGGTCTGACGCTCAGTGGAACGAAAA
CTCACGTTAAGGGATTTTGGTCATGAGATTATCAAAAAGGATCTTCACCTAGATCCTTTTAAATTAAAAA
TGAAGTTTTAAATCAATCTAAAGTATATATGAGTAAACTTGGTCTGACAGCGGCCGCAAATGCTAAACCA
CTGCAGTGGTTACCAGTGCTTGATCAGTGAGGCACCGATCTCAGCGATCTGCCTATTTCGTTCGTCCATA
GTGGCCTGACTCCCCGTCGTGTAGATCACTACGATTCGTGAGGGCTTACCATCAGGCCCCAGCGCAGCAA
TGATGCCGCGAGAGCCGCGTTCACCGGCCCCCGATTTGTCAGCAATGAACCAGCCAGCAGGGAGGGCCGA
GCGAAGAAGTGGTCCTGCTACTTTGTCCGCCTCCATCCAGTCTATGAGCTGCTGTCGTGATGCTAGAGTA
AGAAGTTCGCCAGTGAGTAGTTTCCGAAGAGTTGTGGCCATTGCTACTGGCATCGTGGTATCACGCTCGT
CGTTCGGTATGGCTTCGTTCAACTCTGGTTCCCAGCGGTCAAGCCGGGTCACATGATCACCCATATTATG
AAGAAATGCAGTCAGCTCCTTAGGGCCTCCGATCGTTGTCAGAAGTAAGTTGGCCGCGGTGTTGTCGCTC
ATGGTAATGGCAGCACTACACAATTCTCTTACCGTCATGCCATCCGTAAGATGCTTTTCCGTGACCGGCG
AGTACTCAACCAAGTCGTTTTGTGAGTAGTGTATACGGCGACCAAGCTGCTCTTGCCCGGCGTCTATACG
GGACAACACCGCGCCACATAGCAGTACTTTGAAAGTGCTCATCATCGGGAATCGTTCTTCGGGGCGGAAA
GACTCAAGGATCTTGCCGCTATTGAGATCCAGTTCGATATAGCCCACTCTTGCACCCAGTTGATCTTCAG
CATCTTTTACTTTCACCAGCGTTTCGGGGTGTGCAAAAACAGGCAAGCAAAATGCCGCAAAGAAGGGAAT
GAGTGCGACACGAAAATGTTGGATGCTCATACTCGTCCTTTTTCAATATTATTGAAGCATTTATCAGGGT
TACTAGTACGTCTCTCAAGGATAAGTAAGTAATATTAAGGTACGGGAGGTATTGGACAGGCCGCAATAAA
ATATCTTTATTTTCATTACATCTGTGTGTTGGTTTTTTGTGTGAATCGATAGTACTAACATACGCTCTCC
ATCAAAACAAAACGAAACAAAACAAACTAGCAAAATAGGCTGTCCCCAGTGCAAGTGCAGGTGCCAGAAC
ATTTCTCT
